>Addgene plasmid #143676 | TFORF2925 | addgene full sequence | sequence record 400463 | Addgene NGS Result
TTAATGTAGTCTTATGCAATACTCTTGTAGTCTTGCAACATGGTAACGATGAGTTAGCAACATGCCTTAC
AAGGAGAGAAAAAGCACCGTGCATGCCGATTGGTGGAAGTAAGGTGGTACGATCGTGCCTTATTAGGAAG
GCAACAGACGGGTCTGACATGGATTGGACGAACCACTGAATTGCCGCATTGCAGAGATATTGTATTTAAG
TGCCTAGCTCGATACATAAACGGGTCTCTCTGGTTAGACCAGATCTGAGCCTGGGAGCTCTCTGGCTAAC
TAGGGAACCCACTGCTTAAGCCTCAATAAAGCTTGCCTTGAGTGCTTCAAGTAGTGTGTGCCCGTCTGTT
GTGTGACTCTGGTAACTAGAGATCCCTCAGACCCTTTTAGTCAGTGTGGAAAATCTCTAGCAGTGGCGCC
CGAACAGGGACTTGAAAGCGAAAGGGAAACCAGAGGAGCTCTCTCGACGCAGGACTCGGCTTGCTGAAGC
GCGCACGGCAAGAGGCGAGGGGCGGCGACTGGTGAGTACGCCAAAAATTTTGACTAGCGGAGGCTAGAAG
GAGAGAGATGGGTGCGAGAGCGTCAGTATTAAGCGGGGGAGAATTAGATCGCGATGGGAAAAAATTCGGT
TAAGGCCAGGGGGAAAGAAAAAATATAAATTAAAACATATAGTATGGGCAAGCAGGGAGCTAGAACGATT
CGCAGTTAATCCTGGCCTGTTAGAAACATCAGAAGGCTGTAGACAAATACTGGGACAGCTACAACCATCC
CTTCAGACAGGATCAGAAGAACTTAGATCATTATATAATACAGTAGCAACCCTCTATTGTGTGCATCAAA
GGATAGAGATAAAAGACACCAAGGAAGCTTTAGACAAGATAGAGGAAGAGCAAAACAAAAGTAAGACCAC
CGCACAGCAAGCGGCCGCTGATCTTCAGACCTGGAGGAGGAGATATGAGGGACAATTGGAGAAGTGAATT
ATATAAATATAAAGTAGTAAAAATTGAACCATTAGGAGTAGCACCCACCAAGGCAAAGAGAAGAGTGGTG
CAGAGAGAAAAAAGAGCAGTGGGAATAGGAGCTTTGTTCCTTGGGTTCTTGGGAGCAGCAGGAAGCACTA
TGGGCGCAGCGTCAATGACGCTGACGGTACAGGCCAGACAATTATTGTCTGGTATAGTGCAGCAGCAGAA
CAATTTGCTGAGGGCTATTGAGGCGCAACAGCATCTGTTGCAACTCACAGTCTGGGGCATCAAGCAGCTC
CAGGCAAGAATCCTGGCTGTGGAAAGATACCTAAAGGATCAACAGCTCCTGGGGATTTGGGGTTGCTCTG
GAAAACTCATTTGCACCACTGCTGTGCCTTGGAATGCTAGTTGGAGTAATAAATCTCTGGAACAGATTTG
GAATCACACGACCTGGATGGAGTGGGACAGAGAAATTAACAATTACACAAGCTTAATACACTCCTTAATT
GAAGAATCGCAAAACCAGCAAGAAAAGAATGAACAAGAATTATTGGAATTAGATAAATGGGCAAGTTTGT
GGAATTGGTTTAACATAACAAATTGGCTGTGGTATATAAAATTATTCATAATGATAGTAGGAGGCTTGGT
AGGTTTAAGAATAGTTTTTGCTGTACTTTCTATAGTGAATAGAGTTAGGCAGGGATATTCACCATTATCG
TTTCAGACCCACCTCCCAACCCCGAGGGGACCCATGCATTGCATCTCAATTAGTCAGCAACCAGGTGTGG
AAAGTCCCCAGGCTCCCCAGCAGGCAGAAGTATGCAAAGCATGCGTCTCAATTAGTCAGCAACCATAGTC
CCGCCCCTAACTCCGCCCATCCCGCCCCTAACTCCGCCCAGTTCCGCCCATTCTCCGCCCCATGGCTGAC
TAATTTTTTTTATTTATGCAGAGGCCGAGGCCGCCTCGGCCTCTGAGCTATTCCAGAAGTAGTGAGGAGG
CTTTTTTGGAGGCCTAGGCTTTTGCAAAAAGCTTTCTAGAGGTACCACCGGAGCTTACCATGACCGAGTA
CAAGCCCACGGTGCGCCTCGCCACCCGCGACGACGTCCCCAGGGCCGTACGCACCCTCGCCGCCGCGTTC
GCCGACTACCCCGCCACGCGCCACACCGTCGATCCGGACCGCCACATCGAGCGGGTCACCGAGCTGCAAG
AACTCTTCCTCACGCGCGTCGGGCTCGACATCGGCAAGGTGTGGGTCGCGGACGACGGCGCCGCCGTGGC
GGTCTGGACCACGCCGGAGAGCGTCGAAGCGGGGGCGGTGTTCGCCGAGATCGGCCCGCGCATGGCCGAG
TTGAGCGGTTCCCGGCTGGCCGCGCAGCAACAGATGGAAGGCCTCCTGGCGCCGCACCGGCCCAAGGAGC
CCGCGTGGTTCCTGGCCACCGTCGGCGTCTCGCCCGACCACCAGGGCAAGGGTCTGGGCAGCGCCGTCGT
GCTCCCCGGAGTGGAGGCGGCCGAGCGCGCCGGGGTGCCCGCCTTCCTGGAGACCTCCGCGCCCCGCAAC
CTCCCCTTCTACGAGCGGCTCGGCTTCACCGTCACCGCCGACGTCGAGGTGCCCGAAGGACCGCGCACCT
GGTGCATGACCCGCAAGCCCGGTGCCAGTTAACGAATTCTAGATCTTGAGACAAATGGCAGTATTCATCC
ACAATTTTAAAAGAAAAGGGGGGATTGGGGGGTACAGTGCAGGGGAAAGAATAGTAGACATAATAGCAAC
AGACATACAAACTAAAGAATTACAAAAACAAATTACAAAAATTCAAAATTTTCGGGTTTATTACAGGGAC
AGCAGAGATCCACTTTGGCGCCGGCTCGAGGCCTGCAGGTGCAAAGATGGATAAAGTTTTAAACAGAGAG
GAATCTTTGCAGCTAATGGACCTTCTAGGTCTTGAAAGGAGTGGGAATTGGCTCCGGTGCCCGTCAGTGG
GCAGAGCGCACATCGCCCACAGTCCCCGAGAAGTTGGGGGGAGGGGTCGGCAATTGAACCGGTGCCTAGA
GAAGGTGGCGCGGGGTAAACTGGGAAAGTGATGTCGTGTACTGGCTCCGCCTTTTTCCCGAGGGTGGGGG
AGAACCGTATATAAGTGCAGTAGTCGCCGTGAACGTTCTTTTTCGCAACGGGTTTGCCGCCAGAACACAG
GTAAGTGCCGTGTGTGGTTCCCGCGGGCCTGGCCTCTTTACGGGTTATGGCCCTTGCGTGCCTTGAATTA
CTTCCACCTGGCTGCAGTACGTGATTCTTGATCCCGAGCTTCGGGTTGGAAGTGGGTGGGAGAGTTCGAG
GCCTTGCGCTTAAGGAGCCCCTTCGCCTCGTGCTTGAGTTGAGGCCTGGCCTGGGCGCTGGGGCCGCCGC
GTGCGAATCTGGTGGCACCTTCGCGCCTGTCTCGCTGCTTTCGATAAGTCTCTAGCCATTTAAAATTTTT
GATGACCTGCTGCGACGCTTTTTTTCTGGCAAGATAGTCTTGTAAATGCGGGCCAAGATCTGCACACTGG
TATTTCGGTTTTTGGGGCCGCGGGCGGCGACGGGGCCCGTGCGTCCCAGCGCACATGTTCGGCGAGGCGG
GGCCTGCGAGCGCGGCCACCGAGAATCGGACGGGGGTAGTCTCAAGCTGGCCGGCCTGCTCTGGTGCCTG
GCCTCGCGCCGCCGTGTATCGCCCCGCCCTGGGCGGCAAGGCTGGCCCGGTCGGCACCAGTTGCGTGAGC
GGAAAGATGGCCGCTTCCCGGCCCTGCTGCAGGGAGCTCAAAATGGAGGACGCGGCGCTCGGGAGAGCGG
GCGGGTGAGTCACCCACACAAAGGAAAAGGGCCTTTCCGTCCTCAGCCGTCGCTTCATGTGACTCCACGG
AGTACCGGGCGCCGTCCAGGCACCTCGATTAGTTCTCGAGCTTTTGGAGTACGTCGTCTTTAGGTTGGGG
GGAGGGGTTTTATGCGATGGAGTTTCCCCACACTGAGTGGGTGGAGACTGAAGTTAGGCCAGCTTGGCAC
TTGATGTAATTCTCCTTGGAATTTGCCCTTTTTGAGTTTGGATCTTGGTTCATTCTCAAGCCTCAGACAG
TGGTTCAAAGTTTTTTTCTTCCATTTCAGGTGTCGTGAGGCTAGCACCGCCACCATGTTTGAACAGCTGA
AGCCAATCGAACCTGTACAGAAGACGCTCCCATGGGTGGGCGAGGTAGCTGCCACCCTGCAGGAAGCCAT
GAAGAGAGATTGCTGGAGGGAGGCACGGGTGAAGAAGAAGCCAGTCACCTTTGAGGATGTGGCAGTGAAT
TTCACCCAGGAAGAGTGGGACTGTCTAGATGCCAGCCAGAGGGTCCTTTACCAGGATGTTATGTCGGAAA
CCTTTAAGAATCTAACATCTGTGGCCAGAATCTTTCTGCATAAGCCAGAGCTAATCACCAAGCTTGAGCA
AGAAGAGGAACAGTGGAGAGAGTTTGTCCATCTCCCAAACACAGAAGGCCTTTCAGAAGGCAAGAAGAAA
GAGCTTCGAGAACAACATCCCAGTCTGAGAGATGAGGGGACTAGTGATGACAAGGTCTTCCTTGCATGCA
GAGGGGCCGGCCAGTGCCCCCTATCTGCCCCAGCTGGGACTATGGACAGGACCCGGGTGCTTCAAGCATC
CCAGGCTGGGCCACCCTTTTTTTGCTACACCTGTGGCAAATGTTTCAGCAGGCGCTCCTACCTCTATAGC
CACCAGTTTGTTCACAATCCCAAGCTGACTAACAGCTGCAGTCAGTGTGGGAAGTTGTTTCGGAGCCCCA
AGTCCCTCAGCTATCACAGACGCATGCATCTTGGGGAGAGGCCCTTCTGTTGCACGCTCTGTGACAAGAC
CTACTGTGATGCTTCTGGACTAAGTCGTCACCGCCGCGTCCATCTGGGTTACCGGCCCCATTCATGCTCT
GTGTGTGGGAAGAGCTTCCGGGACCAGTCTGAGCTCAAACGCCACCAGAAGATACACCAAAACCAGGAGC
CAGTGGATGGAAACCAGGAGTGTACTTTGAGGATTCCAGGCACCCAGGCTGAATTCCAGACACCCATCGC
CAGAAGCCAGAGGTCCATCCAGGGGCTTTTGGATGTGAACCATGCACCAGTGGCCAGGTCCCAGGAACCC
ATATTTAGAACTGAGGGTCCTATGGCCCAGAACCAGGCATCTGTACTTAAGAACCAAGCACCTGTGACCA
GGACCCAGGCACCCATCACTGGAACCCTCTGTCAGGATGCCAGATCCAACTCTCATCCAGTGAAGCCCTC
AAGACTCAATGTCTTCTGTTGCCCCCATTGTTCTTTGACTTTTAGCAAGAAATCCTATCTCTCCAGACAC
CAGAAGGCCCACCTCACAGAGCCGCCCAACTACTGCTTCCATTGCAGCAAGTCTTTCAGCTCATTTTCCA
GGCTGGTCAGACACCAGCAGACCCACTGGAAGCAGAAGAGCTACCTTTGCCCTATCTGTGACCTCTCCTT
TGGGGAGAAAGAGGGCCTTATGGATCACTGGAGGGGCTATAAAGGCAAGGACCTGTGCCAGAGCAGCCAC
CATAAATGCCGGGTGATCCTGGGCCAGTGGCTTGGCTTCTCTCATGATGTCCCCACTATGGCTGGGGAGG
AATGGAAGCATGGAGGTGATCAATCTCCCCCCAGGATCCATACCCCCAGGAGAAGAGGCCTAAGAGAGAA
GGCCTGCAAAGGAGACAAAACAAAGGAGGCAGTGAGCATCTTGAAACATAAATAGTAATGAACTAGTCCG
TAACTTGAAAGTATTTCGATTTCTTGGCTTTATATATCTTGTGGAAAGGACGAAGAAGTTAGATTACGTT
CGGGAATACGCGTTAAGTCGACAATCAACCTCTGGATTACAAAATTTGTGAAAGATTGACTGGTATTCTT
AACTATGTTGCTCCTTTTACGCTATGTGGATACGCTGCTTTAATGCCTTTGTATCATGCTATTGCTTCCC
GTATGGCTTTCATTTTCTCCTCCTTGTATAAATCCTGGTTGCTGTCTCTTTATGAGGAGTTGTGGCCCGT
TGTCAGGCAACGTGGCGTGGTGTGCACTGTGTTTGCTGACGCAACCCCCACTGGTTGGGGCATTGCCACC
ACCTGTCAGCTCCTTTCCGGGACTTTCGCTTTCCCCCTCCCTATTGCCACGGCGGAACTCATCGCCGCCT
GCCTTGCCCGCTGCTGGACAGGGGCTCGGCTGTTGGGCACTGACAATTCCGTGGTGTTGTCGGGGAAATC
ATCGTCCTTTCCTTGGCTGCTCGCCTGTGTTGCCACCTGGATTCTGCGCGGGACGTCCTTCTGCTACGTC
CCTTCGGCCCTCAATCCAGCGGACCTTCCTTCCCGCGGCCTGCTGCCGGCTCTGCGGCCTCTTCCGCGTC
TTCGCCTTCGCCCTCAGACGAGTCGGATCTCCCTTTGGGCCGCCTCCCCGCGTCGACTTTAAGACCAATG
ACTTACAAGGCAGCTGTAGATCTTAGCCACTTTTTAAAAGAAAAGGGGGGACTGGAAGGGCTAATTCACT
CCCAACGAAGACAAGATCTGCTTTTTGCTTGTACTGGGTCTCTCTGGTTAGACCAGATCTGAGCCTGGGA
GCTCTCTGGCTAACTAGGGAACCCACTGCTTAAGCCTCAATAAAGCTTGCCTTGAGTGCTTCAAGTAGTG
TGTGCCCGTCTGTTGTGTGACTCTGGTAACTAGAGATCCCTCAGACCCTTTTAGTCAGTGTGGAAAATCT
CTAGCAGTACGTATAGTAGTTCATGTCATCTTATTATTCAGTATTTATAACTTGCAAAGAAATGAATATC
AGAGAGTGAGAGGAACTTGTTTATTGCAGCTTATAATGGTTACAAATAAAGCAATAGCATCACAAATTTC
ACAAATAAAGCATTTTTTTCACTGCATTCTAGTTGTGGTTTGTCCAAACTCATCAATGTATCTTATCATG
TCTGGCTCTAGCTATCCCGCCCCTAACTCCGCCCATCCCGCCCCTAACTCCGCCCAGTTCCGCCCATTCT
CCGCCCCATGGCTGACTAATTTTTTTTATTTATGCAGAGGCCGAGGCCGCCTCGGCCTCTGAGCTATTCC
AGAAGTAGTGAGGAGGCTTTTTTGGAGGCCTAGGGACGTACCCAATTCGCCCTATAGTGAGTCGTATTAC
GCGCGCTCACTGGCCGTCGTTTTACAACGTCGTGACTGGGAAAACCCTGGCGTTACCCAACTTAATCGCC
TTGCAGCACATCCCCCTTTCGCCAGCTGGCGTAATAGCGAAGAGGCCCGCACCGATCGCCCTTCCCAACA
GTTGCGCAGCCTGAATGGCGAATGGG
[124 nt withheld, positions 7307-7430]
C
[91 nt withheld, positions 7432-7522]
A
[49 nt withheld, positions 7524-7572]
CCTTTGACGTTGGAGTCCACGTTCTTT
[37 nt withheld, positions 7600-7636]
ACCCTATCTCGGTCTATTCTTTTGATTTATAAGGGATTTTGCCGATTTCGGCCTATTGGTTAAAAAATGA
GCTGATTTAACAAAAATTTAACGCGAATTTTAACAAAATATTAACGCTTACAATTTAGGTGGCACTTTTC
GGGGAAATGTGCGCGGAACCCCTATTTGTTTATTTTTCTAAATACATTCAAATATGTATCCGCTCATGAG
ACAATAACCCTGATAAATGCTTCAATAATATTGAAAAAGGAAGAGTATGAGTATTCAACATTTCCGTGTC
GCCCTTATTCCCTTTTTTGCGGCATTTTGCCTTCCTGTTTTTGCTCACCCAGAAACGCTGGTGAAAGTAA
AAGATGCTGAAGATCAGTTGGGTGCACGAGTGGGTTACATCGAACTGGATCTCAACAGCGGTAAGATCCT
TGAGAGTTTTCGCCCCGAAGAACGTTTTCCAATGATGAGCACTTTTAAAGTTCTGCTATGTGGCGCGGTA
TTATCCCGTATTGACGCCGGGCAAGAGCAACTCGGTCGCCGCATACACTATTCTCAGAATGACTTGGTTG
AGTACTCACCAGTCACAGAAAAGCATCTTACGGATGGCATGACAGTAAGAGAATTATGCAGTGCTGCCAT
AACCATGAGTGATAACACTGCGGCCAACTTACTTCTGACAACGATCGGAGGACCGAAGGAGCTAACCGCT
TTTTTGCACAACATGGGGGATCATGTAACTCGCCTTGATCGTTGGGAACCGGAGCTGAATGAAGCCATAC
CAAACGACGAGCGTGACACCACGATGCCTGTAGCAATGGCAACAACGTTGCGCAAACTATTAACTGGCGA
ACTACTTACTCTAGCTTCCCGGCAACAATTAATAGACTGGATGGAGGCGGATAAAGTTGCAGGACCACTT
CTGCGCTCGGCCCTTCCGGCTGGCTGGTTTATTGCTGATAAATCTGGAGCCGGTGAGCGTGGGTCTCGCG
GTATCATTGCAGCACTGGGGCCAGATGGTAAGCCCTCCCGTATCGTAGTTATCTACACGACGGGGAGTCA
GGCAACTATGGATGAACGAAATAGACAGATCGCTGAGATAGGTGCCTCACTGATTAAGCATTGGTAACTG
TCAGACCAAGTTTACTCATATATACTTTAGATTGATTTAAAACTTCATTTTTAATTTAAAAGGATCTAGG
TGAAGATCCTTTTTGATAATCTCATGACCAAAATCCCTTAACGTGAGTTTTCGTTCCACTGAGCGTCAGA
CCCCGTAGAAAAGATCAAAGGATCTTCTTGAGATCCTTTTTTTCTGCGCGTAATCTGCTGCTTGCAAACA
AAAAAACCACCGCTACCAGCGGTGGTTTGTTTGCCGGATCAAGAGCTACCAACTCTTTTTCCGAAGGTAA
CTGGCTTCAGCAGAGCGCAGATACCAAATACTGTTCTTCTAGTGTAGCCGTAGTTAGGCCACCACTTCAA
GAACTCTGTAGCACCGCCTACATACCTCGCTCTGCTAATCCTGTTACCAGTGGCTGCTGCCAGTGGCGAT
AAGTCGTGTCTTACCGGGTTGGACTCAAGACGATAGTTACCGGATAAGGCGCAGCGGTCGGGCTGAACGG
GGGGTTCGTGCACACAGCCCAGCTTGGAGCGAACGACCTACACCGAACTGAGATACCTACAGCGTGAGCT
ATGAGAAAGCGCCACGCTTCCCGAAGGGAGAAAGGCGGACAGGTATCCGGTAAGCGGCAGGGTCGGAACA
GGAGAGCGCACGAGGGAGCTTCCAGGGGGAAACGCCTGGTATCTTTATAGTCCTGTCGGGTTTCGCCACC
TCTGACTTGAGCGTCGATTTTTGTGATGCTCGTCAGGGGGGCGGAGCCTATGGAAAAACGCCAGCAACGC
GGCCTTTTTACGGTTCCTGGCCTTTTGCTGGCCTTTTGCTCACATGTTCTTTCCTGCGTTATCCCCTGAT
TCTGTGGATAACCGTATTACCGCCTTTGAGTGAGCTGATACCGCTCGCCGCAGCCGAACGACCGAGCGCA
GCGAGTCAGTGAGCGAGGAAGCGGAAGAGCGCCCAATACGCAAACCGCCTCTCCCCGCGCGTTGGCCGAT
TCATTAATGCAGCTGGCACGACAGGTTTCCCGACTGGAAAGCGGGCAGTGAGCGCAACGCAATTAATGTG
AGTTAGCTCACTCATTAGGCACCCCAGGCTTTACACTTTATGCTTCCGGCTCGTATGTTGTGTGGAATTG
TGAGCGGATAACAATTTCACACAGGAAACAGCTATGACCATGATTACGCCAAGCGCGCAATTAACCCTCA
CTAAAGGGAACAAAAGCTGGAGCTGCAAGC
Features (pLannotate 1.2.2; 31 found; start..end, strand, type, name):
      5..231     +  promoter       RSV promoter: Rous sarcoma virus enhancer/promoter
    232..412     +  LTR            5' LTR (truncated): truncated 5' long terminal repeat (LTR) from HIV-1
    459..584     +  misc_feature   HIV-1 Ψ: packaging signal of human immunodeficiency virus type 1
    568..931     +  CDS            HIV-1 gag (fragment): gag protein from human immunodeficiency virus 1; gag
   1077..1310    +  misc_feature   RRE: The Rev response element (RRE) of HIV-1 allows for Rev-dependent mRNA export from the nucleus to the cytoplasm.
   1687..1713    +  CDS            Rev (fragment): human immunodeficiency virus 1 (HIV-1) Rev protein; rev; enhances nuclear export of unspliced and incompletely spliced viral mRNAs
   1720..1743    +  promoter       SV40 promoter (fragment): SV40 early promoter
   1744..1815    +  promoter       SV40 promoter (fragment): SV40 enhancer and early promoter
   1839..1974    +  rep_origin     SV40 ori: SV40 origin of replication
   2020..2616    +  CDS            PuroR (fragment): puromycin N-acetyltransferase; pac from Streptomyces; confers resistance to puromycin
   2665..2782    +  misc_feature   cPPT/CTS: central polypurine tract and central termination sequence of HIV-1
   2847..2913    +  CDS            small t antigen (fragment): SV40 (simian virus 40) small t antigen
   2920..4098    +  promoter       EF-1α promoter: strong constitutive promoter for human elongation factor EF-1α
   4235..5722    +  CDS            ZFP57: ZFP57_HUMAN - Also known as C6orf40, ZNF698. Experimental evidence at protein level: Swiss-Prot protein existence level 1. Transcription regulator required to maintain maternal and paternal gene imprinting, a process by which gene expression is restricted in a parent of origin-specific manner by epigenetic modification of genomic DNA and chromatin, including DNA methylation. Acts by controlling DNA methylation during the earliest multicellular stages of development at multiple imprinting control regions (ICRs) (PubMed:18622393, PubMed:30602440). Acts together with ZNF445, but ZNF445 seems to b
   5738..5791    +  promoter       U6 promoter (fragment): RNA polymerase III promoter for human U6 snRNA
   5833..6421    +  misc_feature   WPRE: woodchuck hepatitis virus posttranscriptional regulatory element
   6472..6491    +  misc_feature   cPPT/CTS (fragment): central polypurine tract and central termination sequence of HIV-1
   6493..6726    +  LTR            3' LTR (ΔU3): self-inactivating 3' long terminal repeat (LTR) from HIV-1
   6804..6925    +  polyA_signal   SV40 poly(A) signal: SV40 polyadenylation signal
   6965..7100    +  rep_origin     SV40 ori: SV40 origin of replication
   7121..7139    -  promoter       T7 promoter: promoter for bacteriophage T7 RNA polymerase
   7147..7302    +  CDS            lacZα (fragment): LacZα fragment of β-galactosidase; lacZ fragment
   7307..7735    +  rep_origin     f1 ori (sequence partly withheld): f1 bacteriophage origin of replication; arrow indicates direction of (+) strand synthesis
   7788..7892    +  promoter       AmpR promoter: bla
   7893..8753    +  CDS            AmpR: β-lactamase; bla; confers resistance to ampicillin, carbenicillin, and related antibiotics
   8924..9512    +  rep_origin     ori: high-copy-number ColE1/pMB1/pBR322/pUC origin of replication
   9695..9787    +  CDS            lacI (fragment): lac repressor; lacI; The lac repressor binds to the lac operator to inhibit transcription in E. coli. This inhibition can be relieved by adding lactose or isopropyl-β-D-thiogalactopyranoside (IPTG).
   9800..9821    +  protein_bind   CAP binding site: CAP binding activates transcription in the presence of cAMP. E. coli catabolite activator protein
   9836..9866    +  promoter       lac promoter: promoter for the E. coli lac operon
   9874..9890    +  protein_bind   lac operator: The lac repressor binds to the lac operator to inhibit transcription in E. coli. This inhibition can be relieved by adding lactose or isopropyl-β-D-thiogalactopyranoside (IPTG). lac repressor encoded by lacI
   9935..9953    +  promoter       T3 promoter: promoter for bacteriophage T3 RNA polymerase
