[The description below was written by a language model from this plasmid's Addgene catalogue record and pLannotate feature annotations shown in this document.]
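Description:
TFORF2925 is a lentiviral mammalian expression plasmid built on the pLX_TRC317 backbone that carries the human ZFP57 open reading frame, one member of a barcoded transcription factor ORF collection. It is propagated in E. coli through a high-copy ColE1/pUC-type origin with ampicillin resistance (β-lactamase). An f1 origin and remnants of a lac/T3/T7 cloning region are also present in the bacterial portion. The depositor notes that the plasmid can recombine, as is common for LTR-containing vectors.

The viral portion has a third-generation layout. An RSV promoter drives a truncated HIV-1 5' LTR, followed by the Ψ packaging signal with a gag fragment, the Rev response element, a cPPT/CTS, and a self-inactivating ΔU3 3' LTR with a downstream SV40 poly(A) signal. Two expression units lie between the LTRs. The first is an SV40 early promoter/origin driving puromycin N-acetyltransferase, which allows selection of transduced cells. The second is the strong constitutive EF-1α promoter driving ZFP57, a zinc finger regulator involved in maintaining DNA methylation at imprinting control regions. A WPRE downstream of the ORF enhances transcript stability and expression.

According to the record, each construct in the collection carries a unique 24-bp barcode. This barcode is not annotated in the feature table, so its position cannot be stated with certainty. The annotated ZFP57 coding sequence is somewhat shorter than the stated insert size, so the insert apparently includes flanking sequence. The short U6 promoter, small t antigen and lacI hits are probably fragmentary matches rather than functional elements. The vector is intended for ZFP57 overexpression, either alone or in pooled screens where barcode sequencing identifies the transcription factor delivered to each cell.
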