Addgene plasmid #143676: TFORF2925
Purpose: Lentiviral vector for overexpressing transcription factor ORFs with unique 24-bp barcodes. Barcodes facilitate identification of transcription factors in pooled screens.
Depositing lab: Feng Zhang. Depositing organization: Broad Institute. Publication: A transcription factor atlas of directed differentiation. Joung J, Ma S, Tay T, Geiger-Schuller KR, Kirchgatterer PC, Verdine VK, Guo B, Arias-Garcia MA, Allen WE, Singh A, Kuksenko O, Abudayyeh OO, Gootenberg JS, Fu Z, Macrae RK, Buenrostro JD, Regev A, Zhang F. Cell. 2023 Jan 5;186(1):209-229.e26. doi: 10.1016/j.cell.2022.11.026. PubMed 36608654.
Backbone
  Vector backbone: pLX_TRC317
  Backbone manufacturer: Broad Institute Genetic Perturbation Platform
  Backbone size w/o insert (bp): 8264
  Vector type: Mammalian Expression, Lentiviral
  Selectable markers: Puromycin
Growth in bacteria
  Bacterial resistance: Ampicillin, 100 μg/mL
  Growth temperature: 37°C
  Growth strain: NEB Stable
  Copy number: High Copy
Gene/Insert
  Gene/Insert name: ZFP57
  Species: H. sapiens (human)
  Insert size (bp): 1712
  Entrez Gene: ZFP57 (a.k.a. C6orf40, TNDM1, ZNF698, bA145L22, bA145L22.2)
  Promoter: EF1a
  Cloning method: Unknown
  Sequencing primers: 5′ GGGTGGAGACTGAAGTTAGGCCAG; 3′ CACATAGCGTAAAAGGAGCAACATAG
Terms and licenses: Academic/Nonprofit Terms; Industry Terms: Not Available to Industry
Depositor comments: NM_001109809,XM_011514570,ENST00000488757 . The transcription factor ORF portion of this plasmid was synthesized by Genewiz. Please test multiple small colonies in case of plasmid recombination. To make this collection available in a timely manner, a portion of this collection was not fully sequenced by Addgene. If an Addgene verified full plasmid sequence is not available, please contact us prior to placing an order to request the full sequence.
How to cite: TFORF2925 was a gift from Feng Zhang (Addgene plasmid # 143676 ; http://n2t.net/addgene:143676 ; RRID:Addgene_143676)
