>Addgene plasmid #143676 | TFORF2925 | depositor partial sequence | sequence record 283158 | Insert
ACCGCCACCATGTTTGAACAGCTGAAGCCAATCGAACCTGTACAGAAGACGCTCCCATGGGTGGGCGAGG
TAGCTGCCACCCTGCAGGAAGCCATGAAGAGAGATTGCTGGAGGGAGGCACGGGTGAAGAAGAAGCCAGT
CACCTTTGAGGATGTGGCAGTGAATTTCACCCAGGAAGAGTGGGACTGTCTAGATGCCAGCCAGAGGGTC
CTTTACCAGGATGTTATGTCGGAAACCTTTAAGAATCTAACATCTGTGGCCAGAATCTTTCTGCATAAGC
CAGAGCTAATCACCAAGCTTGAGCAAGAAGAGGAACAGTGGAGAGAGTTTGTCCATCTCCCAAACACAGA
AGGCCTTTCAGAAGGCAAGAAGAAAGAGCTTCGAGAACAACATCCCAGTCTGAGAGATGAGGGGACTAGT
GATGACAAGGTCTTCCTTGCATGCAGAGGGGCCGGCCAGTGCCCCCTATCTGCCCCAGCTGGGACTATGG
ACAGGACCCGGGTGCTTCAAGCATCCCAGGCTGGGCCACCCTTTTTTTGCTACACCTGTGGCAAATGTTT
CAGCAGGCGCTCCTACCTCTATAGCCACCAGTTTGTTCACAATCCCAAGCTGACTAACAGCTGCAGTCAG
TGTGGGAAGTTGTTTCGGAGCCCCAAGTCCCTCAGCTATCACAGACGCATGCATCTTGGGGAGAGGCCCT
TCTGTTGCACGCTCTGTGACAAGACCTACTGTGATGCTTCTGGACTAAGTCGTCACCGCCGCGTCCATCT
GGGTTACCGGCCCCATTCATGCTCTGTGTGTGGGAAGAGCTTCCGGGACCAGTCTGAGCTCAAACGCCAC
CAGAAGATACACCAAAACCAGGAGCCAGTGGATGGAAACCAGGAGTGTACTTTGAGGATTCCAGGCACCC
AGGCTGAATTCCAGACACCCATCGCCAGAAGCCAGAGGTCCATCCAGGGGCTTTTGGATGTGAACCATGC
ACCAGTGGCCAGGTCCCAGGAACCCATATTTAGAACTGAGGGTCCTATGGCCCAGAACCAGGCATCTGTA
CTTAAGAACCAAGCACCTGTGACCAGGACCCAGGCACCCATCACTGGAACCCTCTGTCAGGATGCCAGAT
CCAACTCTCATCCAGTGAAGCCCTCAAGACTCAATGTCTTCTGTTGCCCCCATTGTTCTTTGACTTTTAG
CAAGAAATCCTATCTCTCCAGACACCAGAAGGCCCACCTCACAGAGCCGCCCAACTACTGCTTCCATTGC
AGCAAGTCTTTCAGCTCATTTTCCAGGCTGGTCAGACACCAGCAGACCCACTGGAAGCAGAAGAGCTACC
TTTGCCCTATCTGTGACCTCTCCTTTGGGGAGAAAGAGGGCCTTATGGATCACTGGAGGGGCTATAAAGG
CAAGGACCTGTGCCAGAGCAGCCACCATAAATGCCGGGTGATCCTGGGCCAGTGGCTTGGCTTCTCTCAT
GATGTCCCCACTATGGCTGGGGAGGAATGGAAGCATGGAGGTGATCAATCTCCCCCCAGGATCCATACCC
CCAGGAGAAGAGGCCTAAGAGAGAAGGCCTGCAAAGGAGACAAAACAAAGGAGGCAGTGAGCATCTTGAA
ACATAAATAGTAATGAACTAGTCCGTAACTTGAAAGTATTTCGATTTCTTGGCTTTATATATCTTGTGGA
AAGGACGAAGAAGTTAGATTACGTTCGGGAAT
