>Addgene plasmid #143676 | TFORF2925 | depositor partial sequence | sequence record 283159 | Barcode
AGAAGTTAGATTACGTTCGGGAAT
